>Addgene plasmid #100456 | pCMV_mEm_4GS_LF82_663 | addgene full sequence | sequence record 210322 | Addgene NGS Result
TCAGATCGCCTGGAGACGCCATCCACGCTGTTTTGACCTCCATAGAAGACACCGGGACCGATCCAGCCTC
CGGACTCTAGAGGATCCGGTACTAGAGGAACTGAAAAACCAGAAAGTTAACTGGTAAGTTTAGTCTTTTT
GTCTTTTATTTCAGGTCCCGGATCCGGTGGTGGTGCAAATCAAAGAACTGCTCCTCAGTGGATGTTGCCT
TTACTTCTAGGCCTGTACGGAAGTGTTACTTCTGCTCTAAAAGCTGCGGAATTGTACCCGCGGGCCCACC
ATGGTGAGCAAGGGCGAGGAGCTGTTCACCGGGGTGGTGCCCATCCTGGTCGAGCTGGACGGCGACGTAA
ACGGCCACAAGTTCAGCGTGTCCGGCGAGGGCGAGGGCGATGCCACCTACGGCAAGCTGACCCTGAAGTT
CATCTGCACCACCGGCAAGCTGCCCGTGCCCTGGCCCACCCTCGTGACCACCTTGACCTACGGCGTGCAG
TGCTTCGCCCGCTACCCCGACCACATGAAGCAGCACGACTTCTTCAAGTCCGCCATGCCCGAAGGCTACG
TCCAGGAGCGCACCATCTTCTTCAAGGACGACGGCAACTACAAGACCCGCGCCGAGGTGAAGTTCGAGGG
CGACACCCTGGTGAACCGCATCGAGCTGAAGGGCATCGACTTCAAGGAGGACGGCAACATCCTGGGGCAC
AAGCTGGAGTACAACTACAACAGCCACAAGGTCTATATCACCGCCGACAAGCAGAAGAACGGCATCAAGG
TGAACTTCAAGACCCGCCACAACATCGAGGACGGCAGCGTGCAGCTCGCCGACCACTACCAGCAGAACAC
CCCCATCGGCGACGGCCCCGTGCTGCTGCCCGACAACCACTACCTGAGCACCCAGTCCAAGCTGAGCAAA
GACCCCAACGAGAAGCGCGATCACATGGTCCTGCTGGAGTTCGTGACCGCCGCCGGGATCACTCTCGGCA
TGGACGAGCTGTACAAGCGAATTGGTGGAGGGGGCGGTTCCGGTGGCGGAGGTTCCCGAATTCGTCGACG
GAGATCTGATATGAACGGACTGTTAACGCAGATTGTTATGGAACTGAAATCCGGCAATATCCGCCGTTGT
GAGGCGATGGGGTTAACCCTGGAAGAGATTCAGGAACTTAACAGCTTAACCGTTGAAGATCTGCATTATC
TGGTGAATACGCAGGTATCGCTTCTGACCTTCCGCATCAACCATACCAACCTGAACACCATGCTGGCGCA
GGCCCGTCGTGAGCAGACCCGGACACAGCGTATCGACAGAGCGTTAACGCTGGGTGGCTCTATCGAGCTG
ATGCAGCATTTTTTCGGCCTGACGGCGACGGAAGTCAGTTCCCGGCGACGCCTGGTCGGTGTTGTGACCC
GGCAGGGGCGCAGCCAGATCCCTACAGAAGAGCAGGAACTGGCGGTGTGGCAGCAGTGGAAGGCATCGAA
CGTTGACAACATGGAATCACTGGATGCGCTGGAAGCCATGATGTTAATTGCTGAGCAGCAGGACATTTCG
TTAACCGCAGTCTGGACGTTAACCAAAGGATGGAGTGCCGCCTGAATCGGTACCCTCGAGAAGCTTGCGG
CCGCGGGGATCCAGACATGATAAGATACATTGATGAGTTTGGACAAACCACAACTAGAATGCAGTGAAAA
AAATGCTTTATTTGTGAAATTTGTGATGCTATTGCTTTATTTGTAACCATTATAAGCTGCAATAAACAAG
TTAACAACAACAATTGCATTCATTTTATGTTTCAGGTTCAGGGGGAGGTGTGGGAGGTTTTTTCGGATCC
TCTAGAGTCGATCTGCAGGCATGCTAGCTTGGCGTAATCATGGTCATAGCTGTTTCCTGTGTGAAATTGT
TATCCGCTCACAATTCCACACAACATACGAGCCGGAAGCATAAAGTGTAAAGCCTGGGGTGCCTAATGAG
TGAGCTAACTCACATTAATTGCGTTGCGCTCACTGCCCGCTTTCCAGTCGGGAAACCTGTCGTGCCAGCT
GCATTAATGAATCGGCCAACGCGCGGGGAGAGGCGGTTTGCGTATTGGGCGCTCTTCCGCTTCCTCGCTC
ACTGACTCGCTGCGCTCGGTCGTTCGGCTGCGGCGAGCGGTATCAGCTCACTCAAAGGCGGTAATACGGT
TATCCACAGAATCAGGGGATAACGCAGGAAAGAACATGTGAGCAAAAGGCCAGCAAAAGGCCAGGAACCG
TAAAAAGGCCGCGTTGCTGGCGTTTTTCCATAGGCTCCGCCCCCCTGACGAGCATCACAAAAATCGACGC
TCAAGTCAGAGGTGGCGAAACCCGACAGGACTATAAAGATACCAGGCGTTTCCCCCTGGAAGCTCCCTCG
TGCGCTCTCCTGTTCCGACCCTGCCGCTTACCGGATACCTGTCCGCCTTTCTCCCTTCGGGAAGCGTGGC
GCTTTCTCATAGCTCACGCTGTAGGTATCTCAGTTCGGTGTAGGTCGTTCGCTCCAAGCTGGGCTGTGTG
CACGAACCCCCCGTTCAGCCCGACCGCTGCGCCTTATCCGGTAACTATCGTCTTGAGTCCAACCCGGTAA
GACACGACTTATCGCCACTGGCAGCAGCCACTGGTAACAGGATTAGCAGAGCGAGGTATGTAGGCGGTGC
TACAGAGTTCTTGAAGTGGTGGCCTAACTACGGCTACACTAGAAGAACAGTATTTGGTATCTGCGCTCTG
CTGAAGCCAGTTACCTTCGGAAAAAGAGTTGGTAGCTCTTGATCCGGCAAACAAACCACCGCTGGTAGCG
GTGGTTTTTTTGTTTGCAAGCAGCAGATTACGCGCAGAAAAAAAGGATCTCAAGAAGATCCTTTGATCTT
TTCTACGGGGTCTGACGCTCAGTGGAACGAAAACTCACGTTAAGGGATTTTGGTCATGAGATTATCAAAA
AGGATCTTCACCTAGATCCTTTTAAATTAAAAATGAAGTTTTAAATCAATCTAAAGTATATATGAGTAAA
CTTGGTCTGACAGTTACCAATGCTTAATCAGTGAGGCACCTATCTCAGCGATCTGTCTATTTCGTTCATC
CATAGTTGCCTGACTCCCCGTCGTGTAGATAACTACGATACGGGAGGGCTTACCATCTGGCCCCAGTGCT
GCAATGATACCGCGAGACCCACGCTCACCGGCTCCAGATTTATCAGCAATAAACCAGCCAGCCGGAAGGG
CCGAGCGCAGAAGTGGTCCTGCAACTTTATCCGCCTCCATCCAGTCTATTAATTGTTGCCGGGAAGCTAG
AGTAAGTAGTTCGCCAGTTAATAGTTTGCGCAACGTTGTTGCCATTGCTACAGGCATCGTGGTGTCACGC
TCGTCGTTTGGTATGGCTTCATTCAGCTCCGGTTCCCAACGATCAAGGCGAGTTACATGATCCCCCATGT
TGTGCAAAAAAGCGGTTAGCTCCTTCGGTCCTCCGATCGTTGTCAGAAGTAAGTTGGCCGCAGTGTTATC
ACTCATGGTTATGGCAGCACTGCATAATTCTCTTACTGTCATGCCATCCGTAAGATGCTTTTCTGTGACT
GGTGAGTACTCAACCAAGTCATTCTGAGAATAGTGTATGCGGCGACCGAGTTGCTCTTGCCCGGCGTCAA
TACGGGATAATACCGCGCCACATAGCAGAACTTTAAAAGTGCTCATCATTGGAAAACGTTCTTCGGGGCG
AAAACTCTCAAGGATCTTACCGCTGTTGAGATCCAGTTCGATGTAACCCACTCGTGCACCCAACTGATCT
TCAGCATCTTTTACTTTCACCAGCGTTTCTGGGTGAGCAAAAACAGGAAGGCAAAATGCCGCAAAAAAGG
GAATAAGGGCGACACGGAAATGTTGAATACTCATACTCTTCCTTTTTCAATATTATTGAAGCATTTATCA
GGGTTATTGTCTCATGAGCGGATACATATTTGAATGTATTTAGAAAAATAAACAAATAGGGGTTCCGCGC
ACATTTCCCCGAAAAGTGCCACCTGACGTCTAAGAAACCATTATTATCATGACATTAACCTATAAAAATA
GGCGTATCACGAGGCCCTTTCGTCTCGCGCGTTTCGGTGATGACGGTGAAAACCTCTGACACATGCAGCT
CCCGGAGACGGTCACAGCTTGTCTGTAAGCGGATGCCGGGAGCAGACAAGCCCGTCAGGGCGCGTCAGCG
GGTGTTGGCGGGTGTCGGGGCTGGCTTAACTATGCGGCATCAGAGCAGATTGTACTGAGAGTGCACCATA
TGCGGTGTGAAATACCGCACAGATGCGTAAGGAGAAAATACCGCATCAGGCGCCATTCGCCATTCAGGCT
GCGCAACTGTTGGGAAGGGCGATCGGTGCGGGCCTCTTCGCTATTACGCCAGCTGGCGAAAGGGGGATGT
GCTGCAAGGCGATTAAGTTGGGTAACGCCAGGGTTTTCCCAGTCACGACGTTGTAAAACGACGGCCAGTG
AGTTCGAGCTTGCATGCCTGCAGGTCGTTACATAACTTACGGTAAATGGCCCGCCTGGCTGACCGCCCAA
CGACCCCCGCCCATTGACGTCAATAATGACGTATGTTCCCATAGTAACGCCAATAGGGACTTTCCATTGA
CGTCAATGGGTGGAGTATTTACGGTAAACTGCCCACTTGGCAGTACATCAAGTGTATCATATGCCAAGTA
CGCCCCCTATTGACGTCAATGACGGTAAATGGCCCGCCTGGCATTATGCCCAGTACATGACCTTATGGGA
CTTTCCTACTTGGCAGTACATCTACGTATTAGTCATCGCTATTACCATGGTGATGCGGTTTTGGCAGTAC
ATCAATGGGCGTGGATAGCGGTTTGACTCACGGGGATTTCCAAGTCTCCACCCCATTGACGTCAATGGGA
GTTTGTTTTGGCACCAAAATCAACGGGACTTTCCAAAATGTCGTAACAACTCCGCCCCATTGACGCAAAT
GGGCGGTAGGCGTGTACGGTGGGAGGTCTATATAAGCAGAGCTCGTTTAGTGAACCG
Features (pLannotate 1.2.2; 17 found; start..end, strand, type, name):
      2..73      +  CDS            UL126 (fragment): UL126_HCMVA - Protein predicted: Swiss-Prot protein existence level 4. From Human cytomegalovirus (strain AD169) (HHV-5) (Human herpesvirus 5).
    124..220     +  intron         SV40 intron: modified SV40 intron with splice donor and acceptor sites
    281..997     +  CDS            mEmerald: mEmerald is a basic (constitutively fluorescent) green fluorescent protein published in 1998, derived from Aequorea victoria. It is reported to be a very rapidly-maturing monomer with moderate acid sensitivity.
   1618..1752    -  polyA_signal   SV40 poly(A) signal: SV40 polyadenylation signal
   1887..1903    -  protein_bind   lac operator: The lac repressor binds to the lac operator to inhibit transcription in E. coli. This inhibition can be relieved by adding lactose or isopropyl-β-D-thiogalactopyranoside (IPTG). lac repressor encoded by lacI
   1911..1941    -  promoter       lac promoter: promoter for the E. coli lac operon
   1956..1977    -  protein_bind   CAP binding site: CAP binding activates transcription in the presence of cAMP. E. coli catabolite activator protein
   1990..2082    -  CDS            lacI (fragment): lac repressor; lacI; The lac repressor binds to the lac operator to inhibit transcription in E. coli. This inhibition can be relieved by adding lactose or isopropyl-β-D-thiogalactopyranoside (IPTG).
   2265..2853    -  rep_origin     ori: high-copy-number ColE1/pMB1/pBR322/pUC origin of replication
   3024..3884    -  CDS            AmpR: β-lactamase; bla; confers resistance to ampicillin, carbenicillin, and related antibiotics
   3885..3989    -  promoter       AmpR promoter: bla
   4084..4119    +  CDS            rop (fragment): Rop protein, which maintains plasmids at low copy number; rop
   4221..4320    +  misc_feature   bom (fragment): basis of mobility region from pBR322
   4326..4481    -  CDS            lacZα (fragment): LacZα fragment of β-galactosidase; lacZ fragment
   4487..4507    -  misc_feature   MCS (fragment): pUC18/19 multiple cloning site
   4506..4809    +  enhancer       CMV enhancer: human cytomegalovirus immediate early enhancer
   4810..5013    +  promoter       CMV promoter: human cytomegalovirus (CMV) immediate early promoter
