[The description below was written by a language model from this plasmid's Addgene catalogue record and pLannotate feature annotations shown in this document.]
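Description:
pCMV_mEm_4GS_LF82_663 is a mammalian expression plasmid built on a pCMV backbone. It produces the protein encoded by the E. coli LF82_663 coding sequence as a fusion to the green fluorescent protein mEmerald. In bacteria the 5,027 nt plasmid is maintained through a high-copy ColE1/pUC-type origin and selected with ampicillin via the β-lactamase gene and its native promoter. Short remnants of lacZα, a pUC multiple cloning site, lacI, rop and the pBR322 bom region, together with a lac promoter/operator and CAP site, are annotated in the backbone. These appear to be leftovers of the parental cloning vectors rather than functional parts of the expression unit.

The expression cassette spans the numbering origin of the circular map. The human cytomegalovirus immediate-early enhancer and promoter drive transcription through a modified SV40 intron, which supplies splice donor and acceptor sites commonly included to improve mRNA processing and expression. The short "UL126" hit just downstream of the promoter most likely reflects CMV-derived promoter-region sequence, not an intended coding region. The mEmerald open reading frame follows. The 525 bp LF82_663 insert, introduced by ligation-independent cloning, is not annotated in the feature table, but it should lie in the unannotated interval between mEmerald and the SV40 polyadenylation signal. mEmerald therefore sits at the N terminus of the fusion. The "4GS" in the name suggests a glycine-serine linker between the two, though the record does not describe it.

The plasmid comes from a collection made for a multi-phenotypic imaging screen in which candidate bacterial effectors were expressed exogenously in HeLa cells. The fluorescent tag allows transfected cells and the localisation of the bacterial protein to be visualised.
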