Addgene plasmid #100456: pCMV_mEm_4GS_LF82_663
Purpose: Mammalian expression of E. coli LF82_663 CDS fused to mEmerald
Depositing lab: Alan Huett. Depositing organization: University of Nottingham. Publication: A multi-phenotypic imaging screen to identify bacterial effectors by exogenous expression in a HeLa cell line. Collins A, Huett A. Sci Data. 2018 May 15;5:180081. doi: 10.1038/sdata.2018.81. PubMed 29762554.
Backbone
  Vector backbone: pCMV
  Backbone size w/o insert (bp): 4502
  Vector type: Mammalian Expression
Growth in bacteria
  Bacterial resistance: Ampicillin, 100 μg/mL
  Growth temperature: 37°C
  Growth strain: XL1 Blue
  Copy number: High Copy
Gene/Insert
  Gene/Insert name: LF82_663
  Insert size (bp): 525
  Promoter: CMV
  Tag / fusion protein: mEmerald (N terminal on backbone)
  Cloning method: Ligation Independent Cloning
  Sequencing primers: 5′ ACTTCTGCTCTAAAAGCTGCGG; 3′ CACTGCATTCTAGTTGTGGTTTGTC
Terms and licenses: Academic/Nonprofit Terms; Industry Terms: Not Available to Industry
How to cite: pCMV_mEm_4GS_LF82_663 was a gift from Alan Huett (Addgene plasmid # 100456 ; http://n2t.net/addgene:100456 ; RRID:Addgene_100456)
