>Addgene plasmid #100456 | pCMV_mEm_4GS_LF82_663 | depositor partial sequence | sequence record 183765 | Sequence across LF82 gene insert region
CTCGGCATGGACGAGCTGTACAAGCGAATTGGTGGAGGGGGCGGTTCCGGTGGCGGAGGTTCCCGAATTC
GTCGACGGAGATCTGATATGAACGGACTGTTAACGCAGATTGTTATGGAACTGAAATCCGGCAATATCCG
CCGTTGTGAGGCGATGGGGTTAACCCTGGAAGAGATTCAGGAACTTAACAGCTTAACCGTTGAAGATCTG
CATTATCTGGTGAATACGCAGGTATCGCTTCTGACCTTCCGCATCAACCATACCAACCTGAACACCATGC
TGGCGCAGGCCCGTCGTGAGCAGACCCGGACACAGCGTATCGACAGAGCGTTAACGCTGGGTGGCTCTAT
CGAGCTGATGCAGCATTTTTTCGGCCTGACGGCGACGGAAGTCAGTTCCCGGCGACGCCTGGTCGGTGTT
GTGACCCGGCAGGGGCGCAGCCAGATCCCTACAGAAGAGCAGGAACTGGCGGTGTGGCAGCAGTGGAAGG
CATCGAACGTTGACAACATGGAATCACTGGATGCGCTGGAAGCCATGATGTTAATTGCTGAGCAGCAGGA
CATTTCGTTAACCGCAGTCTGGACGTTAACCAAAGGATGGAGTGCCGCCTGAATCGGTACCCTCGAGAAG
CTTGCGGCCGCGGGGATCCAGACATGATAAGATACATTGATGAGTTTGGACAAACCACAACTAGAATGCA
GTGAAAAAAATGCTTTATTTGTGAAATTTGTGATGCTATTGCTTTATTTGTAACCATTATAAGCTGCAAT
AAACAAGTTAACAACAACAATTGCATTCATTTTATGTTTCANGTTCAGGGGGAGGTGTGGGAGGTTTTTT
CGGATCCTCTAGAGTCGATCTGCNNCATGCTAGCTTGGNGTAATCATGGTCATAGCTGTTTCCTGTGTGA
AATTGTTATCCGCTCACAATTCCACACAACATACGAGCCGGAAGCATAAGTGTAAAGCCTGGGGTGCCTA
ANGAGTGAGCTAACTCACATTAATTGCGTTGCNCTCACTGNCCGCTTT
